Addgene plasmid #139310: mCherry-FKBP-PI4KB
Purpose: Recruitable PI4KB
Depositing lab: Gerry Hammond. Depositing organization: University of Pittsburgh (University, School of Medicine, and Cancer Institute). Publication: Probing the subcellular distribution of phosphatidylinositol reveals a surprising lack at the plasma membrane. Zewe JP, Miller AM, Sangappa S, Wills RC, Goulden BD, Hammond GRV. J Cell Biol. 2020 Mar 2;219(3). pii: 133808. doi: 10.1083/jcb.201906127. PubMed 32211893.
Backbone
  Vector backbone: pmCherry-C1
  Vector type: Mammalian Expression
Growth in bacteria
  Bacterial resistance: Kanamycin, 50 μg/mL
  Growth temperature: 37°C
  Growth strain: DH5alpha
  Copy number: High Copy
Gene/Insert
  Gene/Insert name: mCherry: FKBP1A(3-108): GGSA]4GG:PI4KB
  Species: H. sapiens (human)
  Entrez Gene: PI4KB (a.k.a. DFNA87, NPIK, PI4K-BETA, PI4K92, PI4KBETA, PI4KIII, PI4KIIIBETA, PIK4CB)
  Cloning method: Gibson Cloning
Terms and licenses: Academic/Nonprofit Terms; Industry Terms: Not Available to Industry
How to cite: mCherry-FKBP-PI4KB was a gift from Gerry Hammond (Addgene plasmid # 139310 ; http://n2t.net/addgene:139310 ; RRID:Addgene_139310)
