[The description below was written by a language model from this plasmid's Addgene catalogue record and pLannotate feature annotations shown in this document.]
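Description:
mCherry-FKBP-PI4KB is a mammalian expression plasmid of about 7.6 kb built on the pmCherry-C1 backbone. It encodes a red-fluorescent, chemically recruitable version of human phosphatidylinositol 4-kinase beta. The human cytomegalovirus immediate-early enhancer and promoter drive a single fusion open reading frame. This frame begins with mCherry, continues into residues 3–108 of human FKBP1A (FKBP12), passes through a flexible linker of four GGSA repeats followed by GG, and ends with PI4KB. An SV40 polyadenylation signal terminates the transcript. The fusion was assembled by Gibson cloning, and remnants of the original multiple cloning site flank the inserted segments.

In bacteria the plasmid replicates at high copy from a ColE1/pUC-type origin. It also carries an f1 phage origin, a standard element that permits single-stranded DNA production. Selection depends on one Tn5 aminoglycoside phosphotransferase (NeoR/KanR) cassette served by two promoters. A bacterial bla promoter provides kanamycin resistance in E. coli, and the SV40 enhancer/early promoter, paired with an HSV TK polyadenylation signal, allows G418 selection in mammalian cells. The short large T antigen, ble and bGH poly(A) fragments in the annotation appear to be backbone remnants or partial matches rather than functional parts.

The stated purpose is a "recruitable PI4KB". FKBP12 domains are generally used for rapamycin-induced dimerisation with an FRB domain anchored to a chosen membrane, although the record does not name the partner construct. Recruitment of this kind would move the kinase acutely to a defined compartment, with mCherry reporting its location. The associated study examined the subcellular distribution of phosphatidylinositol, the lipid substrate of PI4KB.
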