Features (pLannotate 1.2.2; 18 found; start..end, strand, type, name):
     61..364     +  enhancer       CMV enhancer: human cytomegalovirus immediate early enhancer
    365..568     +  promoter       CMV promoter: human cytomegalovirus (CMV) immediate early promoter
    613..1320    +  CDS            mCherry: mCherry is a basic (constitutively fluorescent) red fluorescent protein published in 2004, derived from Discosoma sp.. It is reported to be a very rapidly-maturing monomer with low acid sensitivity.
   1321..1338    +  misc_feature   MCS (fragment): multiple cloning site
   1379..1701    +  CDS            FKBP (fragment): human FK506-binding protein FKBP12
   1765..1794    +  misc_feature   MCS (fragment): multiple cloning site
   1795..4197    +  CDS            PI4KB: PI4KB_HUMAN - Also known as PIK4CB. Experimental evidence at protein level: Swiss-Prot protein existence level 1. (Microbial infection) Required for cellular spike-mediated entry of human coronavirus SARS-CoV. From Homo sapiens (Human).
   4201..4226    +  misc_feature   MCS (fragment): multiple cloning site
   4238..4322    +  CDS            large T antigen (fragment): large T antigen from SV40 (simian virus 40)
   4345..4466    +  polyA_signal   SV40 poly(A) signal: SV40 polyadenylation signal
   4500..4928    -  rep_origin     f1 ori (sequence partly withheld): f1 bacteriophage origin of replication; arrow indicates direction of (+) strand synthesis
   4955..5059    +  promoter       AmpR promoter: bla
   5061..5418    +  promoter       SV40 promoter: SV40 enhancer and early promoter
   5453..6247    +  CDS            NeoR/KanR: aminoglycoside phosphotransferase from Tn5; aph(3')-II (or nptII); confers resistance to neomycin, kanamycin, and G418 (Geneticin®)
   6268..6420    +  CDS            ble (fragment): BLE_KLEPN - Experimental evidence at protein level: Swiss-Prot protein existence level 1. Binding protein with a strong affinity to the bleomycin family of antibiotics. Binds to CL990; an antimitotic-antibiotic compound. From Klebsiella pneumoniae.
   6479..6526    +  polyA_signal   HSV TK poly(A) signal: herpes simplex virus thymidine kinase polyadenylation signal (Cole and Stacy, 1985)
   6617..6633    -  polyA_signal   bGH poly(A) signal (fragment): bovine growth hormone polyadenylation signal
   6855..7443    +  rep_origin     ori: high-copy-number ColE1/pMB1/pBR322/pUC origin of replication
>Addgene plasmid #139310 | mCherry-FKBP-PI4KB | depositor full sequence | sequence record 269440 | Full Sequence
TAGTTATTAATAGTAATCAATTACGGGGTCATTAGTTCATAGCCCATATATGGAGTTCCGCGTTACATAA
CTTACGGTAAATGGCCCGCCTGGCTGACCGCCCAACGACCCCCGCCCATTGACGTCAATAATGACGTATG
TTCCCATAGTAACGCCAATAGGGACTTTCCATTGACGTCAATGGGTGGAGTATTTACGGTAAACTGCCCA
CTTGGCAGTACATCAAGTGTATCATATGCCAAGTACGCCCCCTATTGACGTCAATGACGGTAAATGGCCC
GCCTGGCATTATGCCCAGTACATGACCTTATGGGACTTTCCTACTTGGCAGTACATCTACGTATTAGTCA
TCGCTATTACCATGGTGATGCGGTTTTGGCAGTACATCAATGGGCGTGGATAGCGGTTTGACTCACGGGG
ATTTCCAAGTCTCCACCCCATTGACGTCAATGGGAGTTTGTTTTGGCACCAAAATCAACGGGACTTTCCA
AAATGTCGTAACAACTCCGCCCCATTGACGCAAATGGGCGGTAGGCGTGTACGGTGGGAGGTCTATATAA
GCAGAGCTGGTTTAGTGAACCGTCAGATCCGCTAGCGCTACCGGTCGCCACCATGGTGAGCAAGGGCGAG
GAGGATAACATGGCCATCATCAAGGAGTTCATGCGCTTCAAGGTGCACATGGAGGGCTCCGTGAACGGCC
ACGAGTTCGAGATCGAGGGCGAGGGCGAGGGCCGCCCCTACGAGGGCACCCAGACCGCCAAGCTGAAGGT
GACCAAGGGTGGCCCCCTGCCCTTCGCCTGGGACATCCTGTCCCCTCAGTTCATGTACGGCTCCAAGGCC
TACGTGAAGCACCCCGCCGACATCCCCGACTACTTGAAGCTGTCCTTCCCCGAGGGCTTCAAGTGGGAGC
GCGTGATGAACTTCGAGGACGGCGGCGTGGTGACCGTGACCCAGGACTCCTCCCTGCAGGACGGCGAGTT
CATCTACAAGGTGAAGCTGCGCGGCACCAACTTCCCCTCCGACGGCCCCGTAATGCAGAAGAAGACCATG
GGCTGGGAGGCCTCCTCCGAGCGGATGTACCCCGAGGACGGCGCCCTGAAGGGCGAGATCAAGCAGAGGC
TGAAGCTGAAGGACGGCGGCCACTACGACGCTGAGGTCAAGACCACCTACAAGGCCAAGAAGCCCGTGCA
GCTGCCCGGCGCCTACAACGTCAACATCAAGTTGGACATCACCTCCCACAACGAGGACTACACCATCGTG
GAACAGTACGAACGCGCCGAGGGCCGCCACTCCACCGGCGGCATGGACGAGCTGTACAAGTCCGGACTCA
GATCTCGAAGCGCGGCCGCGGGAGCAGGAGGAGCAGCTCGAGCGGCGCTGGGAGTGCAGGTGGAAACCAT
CTCCCCAGGAGACGGGCGCACCTTCCCCAAGCGCGGCCAGACCTGCGTGGTGCACTACACCGGGATGCTT
GAAGATGGAAAGAAATTTGATTCCTCCCGGGACAGAAACAAGCCCTTTAAGTTTATGCTAGGCAAGCAGG
AGGTGATCCGAGGCTGGGAAGAAGGGGTTGCCCAGATGAGTGTGGGTCAGAGAGCCAAACTGACTATATC
TCCAGATTATGCCTATGGTGCCACTGGGCACCCAGGCATCATCCCACCACATGCCACTCTCGTCTTCGAT
GTGGAGCTTCTAAAACTGGAAAGTGCTGGTGGTAGTGCTGGTGGTAGTGCTGGTGGTAGTGCTGGTGGTA
GTGCTGGTGGTCCGCGAGCTCAAGCTTCGAATTCTGCAGTCGACATGGGAGATACAGTAGTGGAGCCTGC
CCCCTTGAAGCCAACTTCTGAGCCCACTTCTGGCCCACCAGGGAATAATGGGGGGTCCCTGCTAAGTGTC
ATCACGGAGGGGGTCGGGGAACTATCAGTGATTGACCCTGAGGTGGCCCAGAAGGCCTGCCAGGAGGTGT
TGGAGAAAGTCAAGCTTTTGCATGGAGGCGTGGCAGTCTCTAGCAGAGGCACCCCACTGGAGTTGGTCAA
TGGGGATGGTGTGGACAGTGAGATCCGTTGCCTAGATGATCCACCTGCCCAGATCAGGGAGGAGGAAGAT
GAGATGGGGGCCGCTGTGGCCTCAGGCACAGCCAAAGGAGCAAGAAGACGGCGGCAGAACAACTCAGCTA
AACAGTCTTGGCTGCTGAGGCTGTTTGAGTCAAAACTGTTTGACATCTCCATGGCCATTTCATACCTGTA
TAACTCCAAGGAGCCTGGAGTACAAGCCTACATTGGCAACCGGCTCTTCTGCTTTCGCAACGAGGACGTG
GACTTCTATCTGCCCCAGTTGCTTAACATGTACATCCACATGGATGAGGACGTGGGTGATGCCATTAAGC
CCTACATAGTCCACCGTTGCCGCCAGAGCATTAACTTTTCCCTCCAGTGTGCCCTGTTGCTTGGGGCCTA
TTCTTCAGACATGCACATTTCCACTCAACGACACTCCCGTGGGACCAAGCTACGGAAGCTGATCCTCTCA
GATGAGCTAAAGCCAGCTCACAGGAAGAGGGAGCTGCCCTCCTTGAGCCCGGCCCCTGACACAGGGCTGT
CTCCCTCCAAAAGGACTCACCAGCGCTCTAAGTCAGATGCCACTGCCAGCATAAGTCTCAGCAGCAACCT
GAAACGAACAGCCAGCAACCCTAAAGTGGAGAATGAGGATGAGCCTGTTCGACTGGCTCCTGAGAGAGAA
TTCATCAAGTCCCTGATGGCGATCGGCAAGCGGCTGGCCACGCTCCCCACCAAAGAGCAGAAAACACAGA
GGCTGATCTCAGAGCTCTCCCTGCTCAACCATAAGCTCCCTGCCCGAGTCTGGCTGCCCACTGCTGGCTT
TGACCACCACGTGGTCCGTGTACCCCACACACAGGCTGTTGTCCTCAACTCCAAGGACAAGGCTCCCTAC
CTGATTTATGTGGAAGTCCTTGAATGTGAAAACTTTGACACCACCAGTGTCCCTGCCCGGATCCCCGAGA
ACCGAATTCGGAGTACGAGGTCCGTAGAAAACTTGCCCGAATGTGGTATTACCCATGAGCAGCGAGCTGG
CAGCTTCAGCACTGTGCCCAACTATGACAACGATGATGAGGCCTGGTCGGTGGATGACATAGGCGAGCTG
CAAGTGGAGCTCCCCGAAGTGCATACCAACAGCTGTGACAACATCTCCCAGTTCTCTGTGGACAGCATCA
CCAGCCAGGAGAGCAAGGAGCCTGTGTTCATTGCAGCAGGGGACATCCGCCGGCGCCTTTCGGAACAGCT
GGCTCATACCCCGACAGCCTTCAAACGAGACCCAGAAGATCCTTCTGCAGTTGCTCTCAAAGAGCCCTGG
CAGGAGAAAGTACGGCGGATCAGAGAGGGCTCCCCCTACGGCCATCTCCCCAATTGGCGGCTCCTGTCAG
TCATTGTCAAGTGTGGGGATGACCTTCGGCAAGAGCTTCTGGCCTTTCAGGTGTTGAAGCAACTGCAGTC
CATTTGGGAACAGGAGCGAGTGCCCCTTTGGATCAAGCCATACAAGATTCTTGTGATTTCGGCTGATAGT
GGCATGATTGAACCAGTGGTCAATGCTGTGTCCATCCATCAGGTGAAGAAACAGTCACAGCTCTCCTTGC
TCGATTACTTCCTACAGGAGCACGGCAGTTACACCACTGAGGCATTCCTCAGTGCACAGCGCAATTTTGT
GCAAAGTTGTGCTGGGTACTGCTTGGTCTGCTACCTGCTGCAAGTCAAGGACAGACACAATGGGAATATC
CTTTTGGACGCAGAAGGCCACATCATCCACATCGACTTTGGCTTCATCCTCTCCAGCTCACCCCGAAATC
TGGGCTTTGAGACGTCAGCCTTTAAGCTGACCACAGAGTTTGTGGATGTGATGGGCGGCCTGGATGGCGA
CATGTTCAACTACTATAAGATGCTGATGCTGCAAGGGCTGATTGCCGCTCGGAAACACATGGACAAGGTG
GTGCAGATCGTGGAGATCATGCAGCAAGGTTCTCAGCTTCCTTGCTTCCATGGCTCCAGCACCATTCGAA
ACCTCAAAGAGAGGTTCCACATGAGCATGACTGAGGAGCAGCTGCAGCTGCTGGTGGAGCAGATGGTGGA
TGGCAGTATGCGGTCTATCACCACCAAACTCTATGACGGCTTCCAGTACCTCACCAACGGCATCATGTGA
GGTACCGCGGGCCCGGGATCCACCGGATCTAGATAACTGATCATAATCAGCCATACCACATTTGTAGAGG
TTTTACTTGCTTTAAAAAACCTCCCACACCTCCCCCTGAACCTGAAACATAAAATGAATGCAATTGTTGT
TGTTAACTTGTTTATTGCAGCTTATAATGGTTACAAATAAAGCAATAGCATCACAAATTTCACAAATAAA
GCATTTTTTTCACTGCATTCTAGTTGTGGTTTGTCCAAACTCATCAATGTATCTTAACGCGTAAATTGTA
AGCGTTAATATTTTGTTAAAATTCGCGTTAAATTTTTGTTAAATCAGCTCATTTTTTAACCAATAGGCCG
AAATCGGCAAAATCCCTTATAAATCAAAAGAATAGACCGAGATAGGGT
[37 nt withheld, positions 4599-4635]
AAAGAACGTGGACTCCAACGTCAAAGG
[49 nt withheld, positions 4663-4711]
T
[91 nt withheld, positions 4713-4803]
G
[124 nt withheld, positions 4805-4928]
CAGGTGGCACTTTTCGGGGAAATGTGCGCGGAACCCCTATTTGTTTATTTTTCTAAATACATTCAAATAT
GTATCCGCTCATGAGACAATAACCCTGATAAATGCTTCAATAATATTGAAAAAGGAAGAGTCCTGAGGCG
GAAAGAACCAGCTGTGGAATGTGTGTCAGTTAGGGTGTGGAAAGTCCCCAGGCTCCCCAGCAGGCAGAAG
TATGCAAAGCATGCATCTCAATTAGTCAGCAACCAGGTGTGGAAAGTCCCCAGGCTCCCCAGCAGGCAGA
AGTATGCAAAGCATGCATCTCAATTAGTCAGCAACCATAGTCCCGCCCCTAACTCCGCCCATCCCGCCCC
TAACTCCGCCCAGTTCCGCCCATTCTCCGCCCCATGGCTGACTAATTTTTTTTATTTATGCAGAGGCCGA
GGCCGCCTCGGCCTCTGAGCTATTCCAGAAGTAGTGAGGAGGCTTTTTTGGAGGCCTAGGCTTTTGCAAA
GATCGATCAAGAGACAGGATGAGGATCGTTTCGCATGATTGAACAAGATGGATTGCACGCAGGTTCTCCG
GCCGCTTGGGTGGAGAGGCTATTCGGCTATGACTGGGCACAACAGACAATCGGCTGCTCTGATGCCGCCG
TGTTCCGGCTGTCAGCGCAGGGGCGCCCGGTTCTTTTTGTCAAGACCGACCTGTCCGGTGCCCTGAATGA
ACTGCAAGACGAGGCAGCGCGGCTATCGTGGCTGGCCACGACGGGCGTTCCTTGCGCAGCTGTGCTCGAC
GTTGTCACTGAAGCGGGAAGGGACTGGCTGCTATTGGGCGAAGTGCCGGGGCAGGATCTCCTGTCATCTC
ACCTTGCTCCTGCCGAGAAAGTATCCATCATGGCTGATGCAATGCGGCGGCTGCATACGCTTGATCCGGC
TACCTGCCCATTCGACCACCAAGCGAAACATCGCATCGAGCGAGCACGTACTCGGATGGAAGCCGGTCTT
GTCGATCAGGATGATCTGGACGAAGAGCATCAGGGGCTCGCGCCAGCCGAACTGTTCGCCAGGCTCAAGG
CGAGCATGCCCGACGGCGAGGATCTCGTCGTGACCCATGGCGATGCCTGCTTGCCGAATATCATGGTGGA
AAATGGCCGCTTTTCTGGATTCATCGACTGTGGCCGGCTGGGTGTGGCGGACCGCTATCAGGACATAGCG
TTGGCTACCCGTGATATTGCTGAAGAGCTTGGCGGCGAATGGGCTGACCGCTTCCTCGTGCTTTACGGTA
TCGCCGCTCCCGATTCGCAGCGCATCGCCTTCTATCGCCTTCTTGACGAGTTCTTCTGAGCGGGACTCTG
GGGTTCGAAATGACCGACCAAGCGACGCCCAACCTGCCATCACGAGATTTCGATTCCACCGCCGCCTTCT
ATGAAAGGTTGGGCTTCGGAATCGTTTTCCGGGACGCCGGCTGGATGATCCTCCAGCGCGGGGATCTCAT
GCTGGAGTTCTTCGCCCACCCTAGGGGGAGGCTAACTGAAACACGGAAGGAGACAATACCGGAAGGAACC
CGCGCTATGACGGCAATAAAAAGACAGAATAAAACGCACGGTGTTGGGTCGTTTGTTCATAAACGCGGGG
TTCGGTCCCAGGGCTGGCACTCTGTCGATACCCCACCGAGACCCCATTGGGGCCAATACGCCCGCGTTTC
TTCCTTTTCCCCACCCCACCCCCCAAGTTCGGGTGAAGGCCCAGGGCTCGCAGCCAACGTCGGGGCGGCA
GGCCCTGCCATAGCCTCAGGTTACTCATATATACTTTAGATTGATTTAAAACTTCATTTTTAATTTAAAA
GGATCTAGGTGAAGATCCTTTTTGATAATCTCATGACCAAAATCCCTTAACGTGAGTTTTCGTTCCACTG
AGCGTCAGACCCCGTAGAAAAGATCAAAGGATCTTCTTGAGATCCTTTTTTTCTGCGCGTAATCTGCTGC
TTGCAAACAAAAAAACCACCGCTACCAGCGGTGGTTTGTTTGCCGGATCAAGAGCTACCAACTCTTTTTC
CGAAGGTAACTGGCTTCAGCAGAGCGCAGATACCAAATACTGTCCTTCTAGTGTAGCCGTAGTTAGGCCA
CCACTTCAAGAACTCTGTAGCACCGCCTACATACCTCGCTCTGCTAATCCTGTTACCAGTGGCTGCTGCC
AGTGGCGATAAGTCGTGTCTTACCGGGTTGGACTCAAGACGATAGTTACCGGATAAGGCGCAGCGGTCGG
GCTGAACGGGGGGTTCGTGCACACAGCCCAGCTTGGAGCGAACGACCTACACCGAACTGAGATACCTACA
GCGTGAGCTATGAGAAAGCGCCACGCTTCCCGAAGGGAGAAAGGCGGACAGGTATCCGGTAAGCGGCAGG
GTCGGAACAGGAGAGCGCACGAGGGAGCTTCCAGGGGGAAACGCCTGGTATCTTTATAGTCCTGTCGGGT
TTCGCCACCTCTGACTTGAGCGTCGATTTTTGTGATGCTCGTCAGGGGGGCGGAGCCTATGGAAAAACGC
CAGCAACGCGGCCTTTTTACGGTTCCTGGCCTTTTGCTGGCCTTTTGCTCACATGTTCTTTCCTGCGTTA
TCCCCTGATTCTGTGGATAACCGTATTACCGCCATGCAT
