Features (pLannotate 1.2.2; 18 found; start..end, strand, type, name):
     61..364     +  enhancer       CMV enhancer: human cytomegalovirus immediate early enhancer
    365..568     +  promoter       CMV promoter: human cytomegalovirus (CMV) immediate early promoter
    613..1320    +  CDS            mCherry: mCherry is a basic (constitutively fluorescent) red fluorescent protein published in 2004, derived from Discosoma sp.. It is reported to be a very rapidly-maturing monomer with low acid sensitivity.
   1321..1338    +  misc_feature   MCS (fragment): multiple cloning site
   1379..1701    +  CDS            FKBP (fragment): human FK506-binding protein FKBP12
   1765..1794    +  misc_feature   MCS (fragment): multiple cloning site
   1795..4197    +  CDS            PI4KB: PI4KB_HUMAN - Also known as PIK4CB. Experimental evidence at protein level: Swiss-Prot protein existence level 1. (Microbial infection) Required for cellular spike-mediated entry of human coronavirus SARS-CoV. From Homo sapiens (Human).
   4201..4226    +  misc_feature   MCS (fragment): multiple cloning site
   4238..4322    +  CDS            large T antigen (fragment): large T antigen from SV40 (simian virus 40)
   4345..4466    +  polyA_signal   SV40 poly(A) signal: SV40 polyadenylation signal
   4500..4928    -  rep_origin     f1 ori (sequence partly withheld): f1 bacteriophage origin of replication; arrow indicates direction of (+) strand synthesis
   4955..5059    +  promoter       AmpR promoter: bla
   5061..5418    +  promoter       SV40 promoter: SV40 enhancer and early promoter
   5453..6247    +  CDS            NeoR/KanR: aminoglycoside phosphotransferase from Tn5; aph(3')-II (or nptII); confers resistance to neomycin, kanamycin, and G418 (Geneticin®)
   6268..6420    +  CDS            ble (fragment): BLE_KLEPN - Experimental evidence at protein level: Swiss-Prot protein existence level 1. Binding protein with a strong affinity to the bleomycin family of antibiotics. Binds to CL990; an antimitotic-antibiotic compound. From Klebsiella pneumoniae.
   6479..6526    +  polyA_signal   HSV TK poly(A) signal: herpes simplex virus thymidine kinase polyadenylation signal (Cole and Stacy, 1985)
   6617..6633    -  polyA_signal   bGH poly(A) signal (fragment): bovine growth hormone polyadenylation signal
   6855..7443    +  rep_origin     ori: high-copy-number ColE1/pMB1/pBR322/pUC origin of replication
>Addgene plasmid #139310 | mCherry-FKBP-PI4KB | addgene full sequence | sequence record 287389 | Addgene NGS Result
TAGTTATTAATAGTAATCAATTACGGGGTCATTAGTTCATAGCCCATATATGGAGTTCCGCGTTACATAA
CTTACGGTAAATGGCCCGCCTGGCTGACCGCCCAACGACCCCCGCCCATTGACGTCAATAATGACGTATG
TTCCCATAGTAACGCCAATAGGGACTTTCCATTGACGTCAATGGGTGGAGTATTTACGGTAAACTGCCCA
CTTGGCAGTACATCAAGTGTATCATATGCCAAGTACGCCCCCTATTGACGTCAATGACGGTAAATGGCCC
GCCTGGCATTATGCCCAGTACATGACCTTATGGGACTTTCCTACTTGGCAGTACATCTACGTATTAGTCA
TCGCTATTACCATGGTGATGCGGTTTTGGCAGTACATCAATGGGCGTGGATAGCGGTTTGACTCACGGGG
ATTTCCAAGTCTCCACCCCATTGACGTCAATGGGAGTTTGTTTTGGCACCAAAATCAACGGGACTTTCCA
AAATGTCGTAACAACTCCGCCCCATTGACGCAAATGGGCGGTAGGCGTGTACGGTGGGAGGTCTATATAA
GCAGAGCTGGTTTAGTGAACCGTCAGATCCGCTAGCGCTACCGGTCGCCACCATGGTGAGCAAGGGCGAG
GAGGATAACATGGCCATCATCAAGGAGTTCATGCGCTTCAAGGTGCACATGGAGGGCTCCGTGAACGGCC
ACGAGTTCGAGATCGAGGGCGAGGGCGAGGGCCGCCCCTACGAGGGCACCCAGACCGCCAAGCTGAAGGT
GACCAAGGGTGGCCCCCTGCCCTTCGCCTGGGACATCCTGTCCCCTCAGTTCATGTACGGCTCCAAGGCC
TACGTGAAGCACCCCGCCGACATCCCCGACTACTTGAAGCTGTCCTTCCCCGAGGGCTTCAAGTGGGAGC
GCGTGATGAACTTCGAGGACGGCGGCGTGGTGACCGTGACCCAGGACTCCTCCCTGCAGGACGGCGAGTT
CATCTACAAGGTGAAGCTGCGCGGCACCAACTTCCCCTCCGACGGCCCCGTAATGCAGAAGAAGACCATG
GGCTGGGAGGCCTCCTCCGAGCGGATGTACCCCGAGGACGGCGCCCTGAAGGGCGAGATCAAGCAGAGGC
TGAAGCTGAAGGACGGCGGCCACTACGACGCTGAGGTCAAGACCACCTACAAGGCCAAGAAGCCCGTGCA
GCTGCCCGGCGCCTACAACGTCAACATCAAGTTGGACATCACCTCCCACAACGAGGACTACACCATCGTG
GAACAGTACGAACGCGCCGAGGGCCGCCACTCCACCGGCGGCATGGACGAGCTGTACAAGTCCGGACTCA
GATCTCGAAGCGCGGCCGCGGGAGCAGGAGGAGCAGCTCGAGCGGCGCTGGGAGTGCAGGTGGAAACCAT
CTCCCCAGGAGACGGGCGCACCTTCCCCAAGCGCGGCCAGACCTGCGTGGTGCACTACACCGGGATGCTT
GAAGATGGAAAGAAATTTGATTCCTCCCGGGACAGAAACAAGCCCTTTAAGTTTATGCTAGGCAAGCAGG
AGGTGATCCGAGGCTGGGAAGAAGGGGTTGCCCAGATGAGTGTGGGTCAGAGAGCCAAACTGACTATATC
TCCAGATTATGCCTATGGTGCCACTGGGCACCCAGGCATCATCCCACCACATGCCACTCTCGTCTTCGAT
GTGGAGCTTCTAAAACTGGAAAGTGCTGGTGGTAGTGCTGGTGGTAGTGCTGGTGGTAGTGCTGGTGGTA
GTGCTGGTGGTCCGCGAGCTCAAGCTTCGAATTCTGCAGTCGACATGGGAGATACAGTAGTGGAGCCTGC
CCCCTTGAAGCCAACTTCTGAGCCCACTTCTGGCCCACCAGGGAATAATGGGGGGTCCCTGCTAAGTGTC
ATCACGGAGGGGGTCGGGGAACTATCAGTGATTGACCCTGAGGTGGCCCAGAAGGCCTGCCAGGAGGTGT
TGGAGAAAGTCAAGCTTTTGCATGGAGGCGTGGCAGTCTCTAGCAGAGGCACCCCACTGGAGTTGGTCAA
TGGGGATGGTGTGGACAGTGAGATCCGTTGCCTAGATGATCCACCTGCCCAGATCAGGGAGGAGGAAGAT
GAGATGGGGGCCGCTGTGGCCTCAGGCACAGCCAAAGGAGCAAGAAGACGGCGGCAGAACAACTCAGCTA
AACAGTCTTGGCTGCTGAGGCTGTTTGAGTCAAAACTGTTTGACATCTCCATGGCCATTTCATACCTGTA
TAACTCCAAGGAGCCTGGAGTACAAGCCTACATTGGCAACCGGCTCTTCTGCTTTCGCAACGAGGACGTG
GACTTCTATCTGCCCCAGTTGCTTAACATGTATATCCACATGGATGAGGACGTGGGTGATGCCATTAAGC
CCTACATAGTCCACCGTTGCCGCCAGAGCATTAACTTTTCCCTCCAGTGTGCCCTGTTGCTTGGGGCCTA
TTCTTCAGACATGCACATTTCCACTCAACGACACTCCCGTGGGACCAAGCTACGGAAGCTGATCCTCTCA
GATGAGCTAAAGCCAGCTCACAGGAAGAGGGAGCTGCCCTCCTTGAGCCCGGCCCCTGATACAGGGCTGT
CTCCCTCCAAAAGGACTCACCAGCGCTCTAAGTCAGATGCCACTGCCAGCATAAGTCTCAGCAGCAACCT
GAAACGAACAGCCAGCAACCCTAAAGTGGAGAATGAGGATGAGCCTGTTCGACTGGCTCCTGAGAGAGAA
TTCATCAAGTCCCTGATGGCGATCGGCAAGCGGCTGGCCACGCTCCCCACCAAAGAGCAGAAAACACAGA
GGCTGATCTCAGAGCTCTCCCTGCTCAACCATAAGCTCCCTGCCCGAGTCTGGCTGCCCACTGCTGGCTT
TGACCACCACGTGGTCCGTGTACCCCACACACAGGCTGTTGTCCTCAACTCCAAGGACAAGGCTCCCTAC
CTGATTTATGTGGAAGTCCTTGAATGTGAAAACTTTGACACCACCAGTGTCCCTGCCCGGATCCCCGAGA
ACCGAATTCGGAGTACGAGGTCCGTAGAAAACTTGCCCGAATGTGGTATTACCCATGAGCAGCGAGCTGG
CAGCTTCAGCACTGTGCCCAACTATGACAACGATGATGAGGCCTGGTCGGTGGATGACATAGGCGAGCTG
CAAGTGGAGCTCCCCGAAGTGCATACCAACAGCTGTGACAACATCTCCCAGTTCTCTGTGGACAGCATCA
CCAGCCAGGAGAGCAAGGAGCCTGTGTTCATTGCAGCAGGGGACATCCGCCGGCGCCTTTCGGAACAGCT
GGCTCATACCCCGACAGCCTTCAAACGAGACCCAGAAGATCCTTCTGCAGTTGCTCTCAAAGAGCCCTGG
CAGGAGAAAGTACGGCGGATCAGAGAGGGCTCCCCCTACGGCCATCTCCCCAATTGGCGGCTCCTGTCAG
TCATTGTCAAGTGTGGGGATGACCTTCGGCAAGAGCTTCTGGCCTTTCAGGTGTTGAAGCAACTGCAGTC
CATTTGGGAACAGGAGCGAGTGCCCCTTTGGATCAAGCCATACAAGATTCTTGTGATTTCGGCTGATAGT
GGCATGATTGAACCAGTGGTCAATGCTGTGTCCATCCATCAGGTGAAGAAACAGTCACAGCTCTCCTTGC
TCGATTACTTCCTACAGGAGCACGGCAGTTACACCACTGAGGCATTCCTCAGTGCACAGCGCAATTTTGT
GCAAAGTTGTGCTGGGTACTGCTTGGTCTGCTACCTGCTGCAAGTCAAGGACAGACACAATGGGAATATC
CTTTTGGACGCAGAAGGCCACATCATCCACATCGACTTTGGCTTCATCCTCTCCAGCTCACCCCGAAATC
TGGGCTTTGAGACGTCAGCCTTTAAGCTGACCACAGAGTTTGTGGATGTGATGGGCGGCCTGGATGGCGA
CATGTTCAACTACTATAAGATGCTGATGCTGCAAGGGCTGATTGCCGCTCGGAAACACATGGACAAGGTG
GTGCAGATCGTGGAGATCATGCAGCAAGGTTCTCAGCTTCCTTGCTTCCATGGCTCCAGCACCATTCGAA
ACCTCAAAGAGAGGTTCCACATGAGCATGACTGAGGAGCAGCTGCAGCTGCTGGTGGAGCAGATGGTGGA
TGGCAGTATGCGGTCTATCACCACCAAACTCTATGACGGCTTCCAGTACCTCACCAACGGCATCATGTGA
GGTACCGCGGGCCCGGGATCCACCGGATCTAGATAACTGATCATAATCAGCCATACCACATTTGTAGAGG
TTTTACTTGCTTTAAAAAACCTCCCACACCTCCCCCTGAACCTGAAACATAAAATGAATGCAATTGTTGT
TGTTAACTTGTTTATTGCAGCTTATAATGGTTACAAATAAAGCAATAGCATCACAAATTTCACAAATAAA
GCATTTTTTTCACTGCATTCTAGTTGTGGTTTGTCCAAACTCATCAATGTATCTTAACGCGTAAATTGTA
AGCGTTAATATTTTGTTAAAATTCGCGTTAAATTTTTGTTAAATCAGCTCATTTTTTAACCAATAGGCCG
AAATCGGCAAAATCCCTTATAAATCAAAAGAATAGACCGAGATAGGGT
[37 nt withheld, positions 4599-4635]
AAAGAACGTGGACTCCAACGTCAAAGG
[49 nt withheld, positions 4663-4711]
T
[91 nt withheld, positions 4713-4803]
G
[124 nt withheld, positions 4805-4928]
CAGGTGGCACTTTTCGGGGAAATGTGCGCGGAACCCCTATTTGTTTATTTTTCTAAATACATTCAAATAT
GTATCCGCTCATGAGACAATAACCCTGATAAATGCTTCAATAATATTGAAAAAGGAAGAGTCCTGAGGCG
GAAAGAACCAGCTGTGGAATGTGTGTCAGTTAGGGTGTGGAAAGTCCCCAGGCTCCCCAGCAGGCAGAAG
TATGCAAAGCATGCATCTCAATTAGTCAGCAACCAGGTGTGGAAAGTCCCCAGGCTCCCCAGCAGGCAGA
AGTATGCAAAGCATGCATCTCAATTAGTCAGCAACCATAGTCCCGCCCCTAACTCCGCCCATCCCGCCCC
TAACTCCGCCCAGTTCCGCCCATTCTCCGCCCCATGGCTGACTAATTTTTTTTATTTATGCAGAGGCCGA
GGCCGCCTCGGCCTCTGAGCTATTCCAGAAGTAGTGAGGAGGCTTTTTTGGAGGCCTAGGCTTTTGCAAA
GATCGATCAAGAGACAGGATGAGGATCGTTTCGCATGATTGAACAAGATGGATTGCACGCAGGTTCTCCG
GCCGCTTGGGTGGAGAGGCTATTCGGCTATGACTGGGCACAACAGACAATCGGCTGCTCTGATGCCGCCG
TGTTCCGGCTGTCAGCGCAGGGGCGCCCGGTTCTTTTTGTCAAGACCGACCTGTCCGGTGCCCTGAATGA
ACTGCAAGACGAGGCAGCGCGGCTATCGTGGCTGGCCACGACGGGCGTTCCTTGCGCAGCTGTGCTCGAC
GTTGTCACTGAAGCGGGAAGGGACTGGCTGCTATTGGGCGAAGTGCCGGGGCAGGATCTCCTGTCATCTC
ACCTTGCTCCTGCCGAGAAAGTATCCATCATGGCTGATGCAATGCGGCGGCTGCATACGCTTGATCCGGC
TACCTGCCCATTCGACCACCAAGCGAAACATCGCATCGAGCGAGCACGTACTCGGATGGAAGCCGGTCTT
GTCGATCAGGATGATCTGGACGAAGAGCATCAGGGGCTCGCGCCAGCCGAACTGTTCGCCAGGCTCAAGG
CGAGCATGCCCGACGGCGAGGATCTCGTCGTGACCCATGGCGATGCCTGCTTGCCGAATATCATGGTGGA
AAATGGCCGCTTTTCTGGATTCATCGACTGTGGCCGGCTGGGTGTGGCGGACCGCTATCAGGACATAGCG
TTGGCTACCCGTGATATTGCTGAAGAGCTTGGCGGCGAATGGGCTGACCGCTTCCTCGTGCTTTACGGTA
TCGCCGCTCCCGATTCGCAGCGCATCGCCTTCTATCGCCTTCTTGACGAGTTCTTCTGAGCGGGACTCTG
GGGTTCGAAATGACCGACCAAGCGACGCCCAACCTGCCATCACGAGATTTCGATTCCACCGCCGCCTTCT
ATGAAAGGTTGGGCTTCGGAATCGTTTTCCGGGACGCCGGCTGGATGATCCTCCAGCGCGGGGATCTCAT
GCTGGAGTTCTTCGCCCACCCTAGGGGGAGGCTAACTGAAACACGGAAGGAGACAATACCGGAAGGAACC
CGCGCTATGACGGCAATAAAAAGACAGAATAAAACGCACGGTGTTGGGTCGTTTGTTCATAAACGCGGGG
TTCGGTCCCAGGGCTGGCACTCTGTCGATACCCCACCGAGACCCCATTGGGGCCAATACGCCCGCGTTTC
TTCCTTTTCCCCACCCCACCCCCCAAGTTCGGGTGAAGGCCCAGGGCTCGCAGCCAACGTCGGGGCGGCA
GGCCCTGCCATAGCCTCAGGTTACTCATATATACTTTAGATTGATTTAAAACTTCATTTTTAATTTAAAA
GGATCTAGGTGAAGATCCTTTTTGATAATCTCATGACCAAAATCCCTTAACGTGAGTTTTCGTTCCACTG
AGCGTCAGACCCCGTAGAAAAGATCAAAGGATCTTCTTGAGATCCTTTTTTTCTGCGCGTAATCTGCTGC
TTGCAAACAAAAAAACCACCGCTACCAGCGGTGGTTTGTTTGCCGGATCAAGAGCTACCAACTCTTTTTC
CGAAGGTAACTGGCTTCAGCAGAGCGCAGATACCAAATACTGTTCTTCTAGTGTAGCCGTAGTTAGGCCA
CCACTTCAAGAACTCTGTAGCACCGCCTACATACCTCGCTCTGCTAATCCTGTTACCAGTGGCTGCTGCC
AGTGGCGATAAGTCGTGTCTTACCGGGTTGGACTCAAGACGATAGTTACCGGATAAGGCGCAGCGGTCGG
GCTGAACGGGGGGTTCGTGCACACAGCCCAGCTTGGAGCGAACGACCTACACCGAACTGAGATACCTACA
GCGTGAGCTATGAGAAAGCGCCACGCTTCCCGAAGGGAGAAAGGCGGACAGGTATCCGGTAAGCGGCAGG
GTCGGAACAGGAGAGCGCACGAGGGAGCTTCCAGGGGGAAACGCCTGGTATCTTTATAGTCCTGTCGGGT
TTCGCCACCTCTGACTTGAGCGTCGATTTTTGTGATGCTCGTCAGGGGGGCGGAGCCTATGGAAAAACGC
CAGCAACGCGGCCTTTTTACGGTTCCTGGCCTTTTGCTGGCCTTTTGCTCACATGTTCTTTCCTGCGTTA
TCCCCTGATTCTGTGGATAACCGTATTACCGCCATGCAT
